Addgene plasmid #117332: pmiRGLO-BAX-201
Purpose: Dual luciferase assay for miRNA-targeted UTR
Depositing lab: Volker Busskamp. Depositing organization: Technische Universitaet Dresden. Publication: Combined Experimental and System-Level Analyses Reveal the Complex Regulatory Network of miR-124 during Human Neurogenesis. Kutsche LK, Gysi DM, Fallmann J, Lenk K, Petri R, Swiersy A, Klapper SD, Pircs K, Khattak S, Stadler PF, Jakobsson J, Nowick K, Busskamp V. Cell Syst. 2018 Sep 28. pii: S2405-4712(18)30358-2. doi: 10.1016/j.cels.2018.08.011. PubMed 30292704.
Backbone
  Vector backbone: pmiRGLO
  Backbone manufacturer: Promega
  Backbone size w/o insert (bp): 7334
  Vector type: Mammalian Expression, Luciferase
  Selectable markers: Neomycin (select with G418)
Growth in bacteria
  Bacterial resistance: Ampicillin, 100 μg/mL
  Growth temperature: 37°C
  Growth strain: DH5alpha
  Copy number: High Copy
Gene/Insert
  Gene/Insert name: 3' UTR BAX-201
  Species: H. sapiens (human)
  Insert size (bp): 701
  Promoter: Murine PGK-1
  Tag / fusion protein: luciferase (N terminal on backbone)
  Cloning method: Gibson Cloning
  Sequencing primers: 5′ Fluc-F1 (AGAAGCTGCGCGGTGGTGTTGTG); 3′ T7terminal
Terms and licenses: Academic/Nonprofit Terms; Industry Terms: Not Available to Industry
Depositor comments: 5' NheI cloning site destroyed, 3' XbaI cloning site destroyed
How to cite: pmiRGLO-BAX-201 was a gift from Volker Busskamp (Addgene plasmid # 117332 ; http://n2t.net/addgene:117332 ; RRID:Addgene_117332)
