[The description below was written by a language model from this plasmid's Addgene catalogue record and pLannotate feature annotations shown in this document.]
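Description:
pmiRGLO-BAX-201 is a mammalian dual-luciferase reporter plasmid built on Promega's pmiRGLO backbone, designed to test whether a microRNA acts on a particular 3' untranslated region. It is propagated in E. coli as a high-copy plasmid through a ColE1/pUC-type origin with ampicillin selection (AmpR under its own bla promoter), and a ColE1 cer site is annotated that helps keep the plasmid monomeric. For mammalian cells the record lists neomycin/G418 as the selectable marker.

The test cassette consists of the mouse PGK-1 promoter driving the synthetic firefly luciferase gene luc2, followed by a 701 bp human insert described as the 3' UTR of the BAX-201 transcript, placed by Gibson assembly between the luciferase stop codon and the downstream SV40 polyadenylation signal; the NheI and XbaI sites originally flanking the cloning position were destroyed in the process. The short "BAX" and "C8orf17" coding fragments called within this region are probably automated similarity matches to the inserted human sequence rather than expressed open reading frames, and several other small fragment annotations (SET1, large T antigen, M13 ori, bom, tnpA) look like backbone remnants.

A second cassette uses the SV40 enhancer/early promoter to express human codon-optimized Renilla luciferase followed directly by the neomycin phosphotransferase sequence and a synthetic poly(A) signal, providing an internal normalization control and drug selection from the same plasmid. If a miRNA binds the BAX UTR, firefly signal falls relative to Renilla. The associated study concerns the miR-124 regulatory network in human neurogenesis. The depositor and sequencing-derived records are both 8,031 nt and show the same features, differing only in numbering origin.
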