Features (pLannotate 1.2.2; 20 found; start..end, strand, type, name):
     17..66      +  CDS            SET1 (fragment): solubility-enhancement tag derived from T7 phage gene 10B
     74..93      +  terminator     T7 terminator (fragment): transcription terminator for bacteriophage T7 RNA polymerase
    115..236     -  polyA_signal   SV40 poly(A) signal: SV40 polyadenylation signal
    259..327     -  CDS            large T antigen (fragment): large T antigen from SV40 (simian virus 40)
    332..364     +  rep_origin     M13 ori (fragment): M13 bacteriophage origin of replication; arrow indicates direction of (+) strand synthesis
    365..416     -  misc_feature   bom (fragment): basis of mobility region from pBR322
    481..838     +  promoter       SV40 promoter: SV40 enhancer and early promoter
    889..1821    +  CDS            hRluc: Renilla luciferase human codon-optimized
   1872..2664    +  CDS            NeoR/KanR (fragment): aminoglycoside phosphotransferase from Tn5; aph(3')-II (or nptII); confers resistance to neomycin, kanamycin, and G418 (Geneticin®)
   2728..2776    +  polyA_signal   poly(A) signal: synthetic polyadenylation signal
   2797..2889    -  CDS            tnpA (fragment): TN5P_ECOLX - Also known as tnp. Experimental evidence at protein level: Swiss-Prot protein existence level 1. Mediates transposition of transposon Tn5 by a 'cut and paste' mechanism. First, the monomeric transposase binds the 19 bp inverted DNA repeats flanking the transposon. Then, dimerization of the DNA- bound transposase creates a synaptic DNA complex. After nicking of the first DNA strand, excision of the transposon proceeds through a series of intermediates. The transposase then mediates the insertion of the transposon at a new site by strand transfer. The activity of the wild- type tran
   2932..3036    +  promoter       AmpR promoter: bla
   3037..3897    +  CDS            AmpR: β-lactamase; bla; confers resistance to ampicillin, carbenicillin, and related antibiotics
   4055..4643    -  rep_origin     ori: high-copy-number ColE1/pMB1/pBR322/pUC origin of replication
   4759..5042    +  misc_feature   cer region: ColE1-derived recombination site that helps to maintain plasmids as monomers
   5099..5598    +  promoter       PGK promoter: mouse phosphoglycerate kinase 1 promoter
   5645..7297    +  CDS            luciferase: firefly luciferase synthetic luc2 version of the luciferase gene
   7507..7599    -  CDS            C8orf17 (fragment): MOST1_HUMAN - Experimental evidence at protein level: Swiss-Prot protein existence level 1. May be involved in cell survival, proliferation and progression of cancer cells. From Homo sapiens (Human).
   7751..7852    +  CDS            BAX (fragment): BAX_HUMAN - Also known as BCL2L4. Experimental evidence at protein level: Swiss-Prot protein existence level 1. Plays a role in the mitochondrial apoptotic process. Under normal conditions, BAX is largely cytosolic via constant retrotranslocation from mitochondria to the cytosol mediated by BCL2L1/Bcl-xL, which avoids accumulation of toxic BAX levels at the mitochondrial outer membrane (MOM) (PubMed:21458670). Under stress conditions, undergoes a conformation change that causes translocation to the mitochondrion membrane, leading to the release of cytochrome c that then triggers apoptosis. Pro
   8018..10      +  misc_feature   MCS (fragment) (across the origin): pUC18/19 multiple cloning site
>Addgene plasmid #117332 | pmiRGLO-BAX-201 | depositor full sequence | sequence record 221468 | Full Sequence
CATGCAAGCTGATCCGGCTGCTAACAAAGCCCGAAAGGAAGCTGAGTTGGCTGCTGCCACCGCTGAGCAA
TAACTAGCATAACCCCTTGGGGCGGCCGCTTCGAGCAGACATGATAAGATACATTGATGAGTTTGGACAA
ACCACAACTAGAATGCAGTGAAAAAAATGCTTTATTTGTGAAATTTGTGATGCTATTGCTTTATTTGTAA
CCATTATAAGCTGCAATAAACAAGTTAACAACAACAATTGCATTCATTTTATGTTTCAGGTTCAGGGGGA
GATGTGGGAGGTTTTTTTAAGCAAGTAAAACCTCTACAAATGTGGTAAAATCGAATTTTAACAAAATATT
AACGCTTACAATTTCCTGATGCGGTATTTTCTCCTTACGCATCTGTGCGGTATTTCACACCGCATACGCG
GATCTGCGCAGCACCATGGCCTGAAATAACCTCTGAAAGAGGAACTTGGTTAGGTACCTTCTGAGGCGGA
AAGAACCAGCTGTGGAATGTGTGTCAGTTAGGGTGTGGAAAGTCCCCAGGCTCCCCAGCAGGCAGAAGTA
TGCAAAGCATGCATCTCAATTAGTCAGCAACCAGGTGTGGAAAGTCCCCAGGCTCCCCAGCAGGCAGAAG
TATGCAAAGCATGCATCTCAATTAGTCAGCAACCATAGTCCCGCCCCTAACTCCGCCCATCCCGCCCCTA
ACTCCGCCCAGTTCCGCCCATTCTCCGCCCCATGGCTGACTAATTTTTTTTATTTATGCAGAGGCCGAGG
CCGCCTCGGCCTCTGAGCTATTCCAGAAGTAGTGAGGAGGCTTTTTTGGAGGCCTAGGCTTTTGCAAAAA
GCTTGATTCTTCTGACACAACAGTCTCGAACCAAAGGCTGGAGCCACCATGGCTTCCAAGGTGTACGACC
CCGAGCAACGCAAACGCATGATCACTGGGCCTCAGTGGTGGGCTCGCTGCAAGCAAATGAACGTGCTGGA
CTCCTTCATCAACTACTATGATTCCGAGAAGCACGCCGAGAACGCCGTGATTTTTCTGCATGGTAACGCT
GCCTCCAGCTACCTGTGGAGGCACGTCGTGCCTCACATCGAGCCCGTGGCTAGATGCATCATCCCTGATC
TGATCGGAATGGGTAAGTCCGGCAAGAGCGGGAATGGCTCATATCGCCTCCTGGATCACTACAAGTACCT
CACCGCTTGGTTCGAGCTGCTGAACCTTCCAAAGAAAATCATCTTTGTGGGCCACGACTGGGGGGCTTGT
CTGGCCTTTCACTACTCCTACGAGCACCAAGACAAGATCAAGGCCATCGTCCATGCTGAGAGTGTCGTGG
ACGTGATCGAGTCCTGGGACGAGTGGCCTGACATCGAGGAGGATATCGCCCTGATCAAGAGCGAAGAGGG
CGAGAAAATGGTGCTTGAGAATAACTTCTTCGTCGAGACCATGCTCCCAAGCAAGATCATGCGGAAACTG
GAGCCTGAGGAGTTCGCTGCCTACCTGGAGCCATTCAAGGAGAAGGGCGAGGTTAGACGGCCTACCCTCT
CCTGGCCTCGCGAGATCCCTCTCGTTAAGGGAGGCAAGCCCGACGTCGTCCAGATTGTCCGCAACTACAA
CGCCTACCTTCGGGCCAGCGACGATCTGCCTAAGATGTTCATCGAGTCCGACCCTGGGTTCTTTTCCAAC
GCTATTGTCGAGGGAGCTAAGAAGTTCCCTAACACCGAGTTCGTGAAGGTGAAGGGCCTCCACTTCAGCC
AGGAGGACGCTCCAGATGAAATGGGTAAGTACATCAAGAGCTTCGTGGAGCGCGTGCTGAAGAACGAGCA
GACCGGTGGTGGGAGCGGAGGTGGCGGATCAGGTGGCGGAGGCTCCGGAGGGATTGAACAAGATGGATTG
CACGCAGGTTCTCCGGCCGCTTGGGTGGAGAGGCTATTCGGCTATGACTGGGCACAACAGACAATCGGCT
GCTCTGATGCCGCCGTGTTCCGGCTGTCAGCGCAGGGGCGCCCGGTTCTTTTTGTCAAGACCGACCTGTC
CGGTGCCCTGAATGAACTGCAGGACGAGGCAGCGCGGCTATCGTGGCTGGCCACGACGGGCGTTCCTTGC
GCAGCTGTGCTCGACGTTGTCACTGAAGCGGGAAGGGACTGGCTGCTATTGGGCGAAGTGCCGGGGCAGG
ATCTCCTGTCATCTCACCTTGCTCCTGCCGAGAAAGTATCCATCATGGCTGATGCAATGCGGCGGCTGCA
TACGCTTGATCCGGCTACCTGCCCATTCGACCACCAAGCGAAACATCGCATCGAGCGAGCACGTACTCGG
ATGGAAGCCGGTCTTGTCGATCAGGATGATCTGGACGAAGAGCATCAGGGGCTCGCGCCAGCCGAACTGT
TCGCCAGGCTCAAGGCGCGCATGCCCGACGGCGAGGATCTCGTCGTGACCCATGGCGATGCCTGCTTGCC
GAATATCATGGTGGAAAATGGCCGCTTTTCTGGATTCATCGACTGTGGCCGGCTGGGTGTGGCGGACCGC
TATCAGGACATAGCGTTGGCTACCCGTGATATTGCTGAAGAGCTTGGCGGCGAATGGGCTGACCGCTTCC
TCGTGCTTTACGGTATCGCCGCTCCCGATTCGCAGCGCATCGCCTTCTATCGCCTTCTTGACGAGTTCTT
CTGAGCGGGACTCTGGGGTTCGAAATGACCGACCAAGCGACGCCCAACCTGCCATCACGATGGCCGCAAT
AAAATATCTTTATTTTCATTACATCTGTGTGTTGGTTTTTTGTGTGAATCGATAGCGATAAGGATCCTCT
TTGCGCTTGCGTTTTCCCTTGTCCAGATAGCCCAGTAGCTGACATTCATCCGGGGTCAGCACCGTTTCTG
CGGACTGGCTTTCTACGTAATGGTTTCTTAGACGTCAGGTGGCACTTTTCGGGGAAATGTGCGCGGAACC
CCTATTTGTTTATTTTTCTAAATACATTCAAATATGTATCCGCTCATGAGACAATAACCCTGATAAATGC
TTCAATAATATTGAAAAAGGAAGAGTATGAGTATTCAACATTTCCGTGTCGCCCTTATTCCCTTTTTTGC
GGCATTTTGCCTTCCTGTTTTTGCTCACCCAGAAACGCTGGTGAAAGTAAAAGATGCTGAAGATCAGTTG
GGTGCACGAGTGGGTTACATCGAACTGGATCTCAACAGCGGTAAGATCCTTGAGAGTTTTCGCCCCGAAG
AACGTTTTCCAATGATGAGCACTTTCAAAGTTCTGCTATGTGGCGCGGTATTATCCCGTATTGACGCCGG
GCAAGAGCAACTCGGTCGCCGCATACACTATTCTCAGAATGACTTGGTTGAGTACTCACCAGTCACAGAA
AAGCATCTTACGGATGGCATGACAGTAAGAGAATTATGCAGTGCTGCCATAACCATGAGTGATAACACTG
CGGCCAACTTACTTCTGACAACTATCGGAGGACCGAAGGAGCTAACCGCTTTTTTGCACAACATGGGGGA
TCATGTAACTCGCCTTGATCGTTGGGAACCGGAGCTGAATGAAGCCATACCAAACGACGAGCGTGACACC
ACGATGCCTGTAGCAATGGCAACAACGTTGCGCAAACTATTAACTGGCGAACTACTTACTCTAGCTTCCC
GGCAACAATTAATAGACTGGATGGAGGCGGATAAAGTTGCAGGACCACTTCTGCGCTCGGCCCTTCCGGC
TGGCTGGTTTATTGCTGATAAATCTGGAGCCGGTGAGCGTGGGTCTCGCGGTATCATTGCAGCACTGGGG
CCAGATGGTAAGCCCTCCCGTATCGTAGTTATCTACACGACGGGGAGTCAGGCAACTATGGATGAACGAA
ATAGACAGATCGCTGAGATAGGTGCCTCACTGATTAAGCATTGGTAATTCGAAATGACCGACCAAGCGAC
GCCCAACCGGTATCAGCTCACTCAAAGGCGGTAATACGGTTATCCACAGAATCAGGGGATAACGCAGGAA
AGAACATGTGAGCAAAAGGCCAGCAAAAGGCCAGGAACCGTAAAAAGGCCGCGTTGCTGGCGTTTTTCCA
TAGGCTCCGCCCCCCTGACGAGCATCACAAAAATCGACGCTCAAGTCAGAGGTGGCGAAACCCGACAGGA
CTATAAAGATACCAGGCGTTTCCCCCTGGAAGCTCCCTCGTGCGCTCTCCTGTTCCGACCCTGCCGCTTA
CCGGATACCTGTCCGCCTTTCTCCCTTCGGGAAGCGTGGCGCTTTCTCATAGCTCACGCTGTAGGTATCT
CAGTTCGGTGTAGGTCGTTCGCTCCAAGCTGGGCTGTGTGCACGAACCCCCCGTTCAGCCCGACCGCTGC
GCCTTATCCGGTAACTATCGTCTTGAGTCCAACCCGGTAAGACACGACTTATCGCCACTGGCAGCAGCCA
CTGGTAACAGGATTAGCAGAGCGAGGTATGTAGGCGGTGCTACAGAGTTCTTGAAGTGGTGGCCTAACTA
CGGCTACACTAGAAGGACAGTATTTGGTATCTGCGCTCTGCTGAAGCCAGTTACCTTCGGAAAAAGAGTT
GGTAGCTCTTGATCCGGCAAACAAACCACCGCTGGTAGCGGTGGTTTTTTTGTTTGCAAGCAGCAGATTA
CGCGCAGAAAAAAAGGATTTCAAGAAGATCCTTTGATCTTTTCTACGGGGTCTGACGCTCAGTGGAACGA
AAACTCACGTTAAGGGATTTTGGTCATGAGATTATCAAAAAGGATCTTCACCTAGATCCTTTTATAGTCC
GGAAATACAGGAACGCACGCTGGATGGCCCTTCGCTGGGATGGTGAAACCATGAAAAATGGCAGCTTCAG
TGGATTAAGTGGGGGTAATGTGGCCTGTACCCTCTGGTTGCATAGGTATTCATACGGTTAAAATTTATCA
GGCGCGATTGCGGCAGTTTTTCGGGTGGTTTGTTGCCATTTTTACCTGTCTGCTGCCGTGATCGCGCTGA
ACGCGTTTTAGCGGTGCGTACAATTAAGGGATTATGGTAAATCCACTTACTGTCTGCCCTCGTAGCCATC
GAGATAAACCGCAGTACTCCGGCCACGATGCGTCCGGCGTAGAGGATCGAGATCTACCGGGTAGGGGAGG
CGCTTTTCCCAAGGCAGTCTGGAGCATGCGCTTTAGCAGCCCCGCTGGGCACTTGGCGCTACACAAGTGG
CCTCTGGCCTCGCACACATTCCACATCCACCGGTAGGCGCCAACCGGCTCCGTTCTTTGGTGGCCCCTTC
GCGCCACCTTCTACTCCTCCCCTAGTCAGGAAGTTCCCCCCCGCCCCGCAGCTCGCGTCGTGCAGGACGT
GACAAATGGAAGTAGCACGTCTCACTAGTCTCGTGCAGATGGACAGCACCGCTGAGCAATGGAAGCGGGT
AGGCCTTTGGGGCAGCGGCCAATAGCAGCTTTGCTCCTTCGCTTTCTGGGCTCAGAGGCTGGGAAGGGGT
GGGTCCGGGGGCGGGCTCAGGGGCGGGCTCAGGGGCGGGGCGGGCGCCCGAAGGTCCTCCGGAGGCCCGG
CATTCTGCACGCTTCAAAAGCGCACGTCTGCCGCGCTGTTCTCCTCTTCCTCATCTCCGGGCCTTTCGAC
CTGCAGCCCAAGCTTGGCAATCCGGTACTGTTGGTAAAGCCACCATGGAAGATGCCAAAAACATTAAGAA
GGGCCCAGCGCCATTCTACCCACTCGAAGACGGGACCGCCGGCGAGCAGCTGCACAAAGCCATGAAGCGC
TACGCCCTGGTGCCCGGCACCATCGCCTTTACCGACGCACATATCGAGGTGGACATTACCTACGCCGAGT
ACTTCGAGATGAGCGTTCGGCTGGCAGAAGCTATGAAGCGCTATGGGCTGAATACAAACCATCGGATCGT
GGTGTGCAGCGAGAATAGCTTGCAGTTCTTCATGCCCGTGTTGGGTGCCCTGTTCATCGGTGTGGCTGTG
GCCCCAGCTAACGACATCTACAACGAGCGCGAGCTGCTGAACAGCATGGGCATCAGCCAGCCCACCGTCG
TATTCGTGAGCAAGAAAGGGCTGCAAAAGATCCTCAACGTGCAAAAGAAGCTACCGATCATACAAAAGAT
CATCATCATGGATAGCAAGACCGACTACCAGGGCTTCCAAAGCATGTACACCTTCGTGACTTCCCATTTG
CCACCCGGCTTCAACGAGTACGACTTCGTGCCCGAGAGCTTCGACCGGGACAAAACCATCGCCCTGATCA
TGAACAGTAGTGGCAGTACCGGATTGCCCAAGGGCGTAGCCCTACCGCACCGCACCGCTTGTGTCCGATT
CAGTCATGCCCGCGACCCCATCTTCGGCAACCAGATCATCCCCGACACCGCTATCCTCAGCGTGGTGCCA
TTTCACCACGGCTTCGGCATGTTCACCACGCTGGGCTACTTGATCTGCGGCTTTCGGGTCGTGCTCATGT
ACCGCTTCGAGGAGGAGCTATTCTTGCGCAGCTTGCAAGACTATAAGATTCAATCTGCCCTGCTGGTGCC
CACACTATTTAGCTTCTTCGCTAAGAGCACTCTCATCGACAAGTACGACCTAAGCAACTTGCACGAGATC
GCCAGCGGCGGGGCGCCGCTCAGCAAGGAGGTAGGTGAGGCCGTGGCCAAACGCTTCCACCTACCAGGCA
TCCGCCAGGGCTACGGCCTGACAGAAACAACCAGCGCCATTCTGATCACCCCCGAAGGGGACGACAAGCC
TGGCGCAGTAGGCAAGGTGGTGCCCTTCTTCGAGGCTAAGGTGGTGGACTTGGACACCGGTAAGACACTG
GGTGTGAACCAGCGCGGCGAGCTGTGCGTCCGTGGCCCCATGATCATGAGCGGCTACGTTAACAACCCCG
AGGCTACAAACGCTCTCATCGACAAGGACGGCTGGCTGCACAGCGGCGACATCGCCTACTGGGACGAGGA
CGAGCACTTCTTCATCGTGGACCGGCTGAAGAGCCTGATCAAATACAAGGGCTACCAGGTAGCCCCAGCC
GAACTGGAGAGCATCCTGCTGCAACACCCCAACATCTTCGACGCCGGGGTCGCCGGCCTGCCCGACGACG
ATGCCGGCGAGCTGCCCGCCGCAGTCGTCGTGCTGGAACACGGTAAAACCATGACCGAGAAGGAGATCGT
GGACTATGTGGCCAGCCAGGTTACAACCGCCAAGAAGCTGCGCGGTGGTGTTGTGTTCGTGGACGAGGTG
CCTAAAGGACTGACCGGCAAGTTGGACGCCCGCAAGATCCGCGAGATTCTCATTAAGGCCAAGAAGGGCG
GCAAGATCGCCGTGTAATTCTAGTTGTTTAAACGAGTCAATCCCCGATTCATCTACCCTGCTGACCTCCC
AGTGACCCCTGACCTCACTGTGACCTTGACTTGATTAGTGCCTTCTGCCCTCCCTGGAGCCTCCACTGCC
TCTGGAATTGCTCAAGTTCATTGATGACCCTCTGACCCTAGCTCTTTCCTTTTTTTTTTTTTCCCCACTG
AGAAGGGGTCTCGCTATGTTGCCCAGGTTGGTCTCGAACTCCTGGCCTCAAGCGATCCTCCCGCCTCAGC
CTCTCAAAGTGCTGGGATTACAGGTGTGAGCCACCATGCCTGGCCTGAGTCCAGCTCTTTAATGCCCGTT
CATCTCAGTCCCCTGCCCGCAATCCTGCCTTCTGGCCTCCTCCGTCCCTGATCCCGCCTCTGCCTGCCCA
GGGGCTGCCCCTGGCCGAGTCACTGAAGCGACTGATGTCCCTGTCTCCAGGACGGCCTCCTCTCCTACTT
TGGGACGCCCACGTGGCAGACCGTGACCATCTTTGTGGCGGGAGTGCTCACCGCCTCACTCACCATCTGG
AAGAAGATGGGCTGAGGCCCCCAGCTGCCTTGGACTGTGTTTTTCCTCCATAAATTATGGCATTTTTCTG
GGAGGGGTGGGGATTGGGGGACGTGGGCATTTTTCTTACTTTTGTAATTATTGGGGGGTGTGGGGAAGAG
TGGTCTTGAGGGGGTAATAAACCTCCTTCGGGACACAAGTCGACCTGCAGG
