Features (pLannotate 1.2.2; 20 found; start..end, strand, type, name):
     62..561     +  promoter       PGK promoter: mouse phosphoglycerate kinase 1 promoter
    608..2260    +  CDS            luciferase: firefly luciferase synthetic luc2 version of the luciferase gene
   2470..2562    -  CDS            C8orf17 (fragment): MOST1_HUMAN - Experimental evidence at protein level: Swiss-Prot protein existence level 1. May be involved in cell survival, proliferation and progression of cancer cells. From Homo sapiens (Human).
   2714..2815    +  CDS            BAX (fragment): BAX_HUMAN - Also known as BCL2L4. Experimental evidence at protein level: Swiss-Prot protein existence level 1. Plays a role in the mitochondrial apoptotic process. Under normal conditions, BAX is largely cytosolic via constant retrotranslocation from mitochondria to the cytosol mediated by BCL2L1/Bcl-xL, which avoids accumulation of toxic BAX levels at the mitochondrial outer membrane (MOM) (PubMed:21458670). Under stress conditions, undergoes a conformation change that causes translocation to the mitochondrion membrane, leading to the release of cytochrome c that then triggers apoptosis. Pro
   2981..3004    +  misc_feature   MCS (fragment): pUC18/19 multiple cloning site
   3011..3060    +  CDS            SET1 (fragment): solubility-enhancement tag derived from T7 phage gene 10B
   3068..3087    +  terminator     T7 terminator (fragment): transcription terminator for bacteriophage T7 RNA polymerase
   3109..3230    -  polyA_signal   SV40 poly(A) signal: SV40 polyadenylation signal
   3253..3321    -  CDS            large T antigen (fragment): large T antigen from SV40 (simian virus 40)
   3326..3358    +  rep_origin     M13 ori (fragment): M13 bacteriophage origin of replication; arrow indicates direction of (+) strand synthesis
   3359..3410    -  misc_feature   bom (fragment): basis of mobility region from pBR322
   3475..3832    +  promoter       SV40 promoter: SV40 enhancer and early promoter
   3883..4815    +  CDS            hRluc: Renilla luciferase human codon-optimized
   4866..5658    +  CDS            NeoR/KanR (fragment): aminoglycoside phosphotransferase from Tn5; aph(3')-II (or nptII); confers resistance to neomycin, kanamycin, and G418 (Geneticin®)
   5722..5770    +  polyA_signal   poly(A) signal: synthetic polyadenylation signal
   5791..5883    -  CDS            tnpA (fragment): TN5P_ECOLX - Also known as tnp. Experimental evidence at protein level: Swiss-Prot protein existence level 1. Mediates transposition of transposon Tn5 by a 'cut and paste' mechanism. First, the monomeric transposase binds the 19 bp inverted DNA repeats flanking the transposon. Then, dimerization of the DNA- bound transposase creates a synaptic DNA complex. After nicking of the first DNA strand, excision of the transposon proceeds through a series of intermediates. The transposase then mediates the insertion of the transposon at a new site by strand transfer. The activity of the wild- type tran
   5926..6030    +  promoter       AmpR promoter: bla
   6031..6891    +  CDS            AmpR: β-lactamase; bla; confers resistance to ampicillin, carbenicillin, and related antibiotics
   7049..7637    -  rep_origin     ori: high-copy-number ColE1/pMB1/pBR322/pUC origin of replication
   7753..5       +  misc_feature   cer region (across the origin): ColE1-derived recombination site that helps to maintain plasmids as monomers
>Addgene plasmid #117332 | pmiRGLO-BAX-201 | addgene full sequence | sequence record 231316 | Addgene NGS Result
ATCGAGATAAACCGCAGTACTCCGGCCACGATGCGTCCGGCGTAGAGGATCGAGATCTACCGGGTAGGGG
AGGCGCTTTTCCCAAGGCAGTCTGGAGCATGCGCTTTAGCAGCCCCGCTGGGCACTTGGCGCTACACAAG
TGGCCTCTGGCCTCGCACACATTCCACATCCACCGGTAGGCGCCAACCGGCTCCGTTCTTTGGTGGCCCC
TTCGCGCCACCTTCTACTCCTCCCCTAGTCAGGAAGTTCCCCCCCGCCCCGCAGCTCGCGTCGTGCAGGA
CGTGACAAATGGAAGTAGCACGTCTCACTAGTCTCGTGCAGATGGACAGCACCGCTGAGCAATGGAAGCG
GGTAGGCCTTTGGGGCAGCGGCCAATAGCAGCTTTGCTCCTTCGCTTTCTGGGCTCAGAGGCTGGGAAGG
GGTGGGTCCGGGGGCGGGCTCAGGGGCGGGCTCAGGGGCGGGGCGGGCGCCCGAAGGTCCTCCGGAGGCC
CGGCATTCTGCACGCTTCAAAAGCGCACGTCTGCCGCGCTGTTCTCCTCTTCCTCATCTCCGGGCCTTTC
GACCTGCAGCCCAAGCTTGGCAATCCGGTACTGTTGGTAAAGCCACCATGGAAGATGCCAAAAACATTAA
GAAGGGCCCAGCGCCATTCTACCCACTCGAAGACGGGACCGCCGGCGAGCAGCTGCACAAAGCCATGAAG
CGCTACGCCCTGGTGCCCGGCACCATCGCCTTTACCGACGCACATATCGAGGTGGACATTACCTACGCCG
AGTACTTCGAGATGAGCGTTCGGCTGGCAGAAGCTATGAAGCGCTATGGGCTGAATACAAACCATCGGAT
CGTGGTGTGCAGCGAGAATAGCTTGCAGTTCTTCATGCCCGTGTTGGGTGCCCTGTTCATCGGTGTGGCT
GTGGCCCCAGCTAACGACATCTACAACGAGCGCGAGCTGCTGAACAGCATGGGCATCAGCCAGCCCACCG
TCGTATTCGTGAGCAAGAAAGGGCTGCAAAAGATCCTCAACGTGCAAAAGAAGCTACCGATCATACAAAA
GATCATCATCATGGATAGCAAGACCGACTACCAGGGCTTCCAAAGCATGTACACCTTCGTGACTTCCCAT
TTGCCACCCGGCTTCAACGAGTACGACTTCGTGCCCGAGAGCTTCGACCGGGACAAAACCATCGCCCTGA
TCATGAACAGTAGTGGCAGTACCGGATTGCCCAAGGGCGTAGCCCTACCGCACCGCACCGCTTGTGTCCG
ATTCAGTCATGCCCGCGACCCCATCTTCGGCAACCAGATCATCCCCGACACCGCTATCCTCAGCGTGGTG
CCATTTCACCACGGCTTCGGCATGTTCACCACGCTGGGCTACTTGATCTGCGGCTTTCGGGTCGTGCTCA
TGTACCGCTTCGAGGAGGAGCTATTCTTGCGCAGCTTGCAAGACTATAAGATTCAATCTGCCCTGCTGGT
GCCCACACTATTTAGCTTCTTCGCTAAGAGCACTCTCATCGACAAGTACGACCTAAGCAACTTGCACGAG
ATCGCCAGCGGCGGGGCGCCGCTCAGCAAGGAGGTAGGTGAGGCCGTGGCCAAACGCTTCCACCTACCAG
GCATCCGCCAGGGCTACGGCCTGACAGAAACAACCAGCGCCATTCTGATCACCCCCGAAGGGGACGACAA
GCCTGGCGCAGTAGGCAAGGTGGTGCCCTTCTTCGAGGCTAAGGTGGTGGACTTGGACACCGGTAAGACA
CTGGGTGTGAACCAGCGCGGCGAGCTGTGCGTCCGTGGCCCCATGATCATGAGCGGCTACGTTAACAACC
CCGAGGCTACAAACGCTCTCATCGACAAGGACGGCTGGCTGCACAGCGGCGACATCGCCTACTGGGACGA
GGACGAGCACTTCTTCATCGTGGACCGGCTGAAGAGCCTGATCAAATACAAGGGCTACCAGGTAGCCCCA
GCCGAACTGGAGAGCATCCTGCTGCAACACCCCAACATCTTCGACGCCGGGGTCGCCGGCCTGCCCGACG
ACGATGCCGGCGAGCTGCCCGCCGCAGTCGTCGTGCTGGAACACGGTAAAACCATGACCGAGAAGGAGAT
CGTGGACTATGTGGCCAGCCAGGTTACAACCGCCAAGAAGCTGCGCGGTGGTGTTGTGTTCGTGGACGAG
GTGCCTAAAGGACTGACCGGCAAGTTGGACGCCCGCAAGATCCGCGAGATTCTCATTAAGGCCAAGAAGG
GCGGCAAGATCGCCGTGTAATTCTAGTTGTTTAAACGAGTCAATCCCCGATTCATCTACCCTGCTGACCT
CCCAGTGACCCCTGACCTCACTGTGACCTTGACTTGATTAGTGCCTTCTGCCCTCCCTGGAGCCTCCACT
GCCTCTGGAATTGCTCAAGTTCATTGATGACCCTCTGACCCTAGCTCTTTCCTTTTTTTTTTTTTCCCCA
CTGAGAAGGGGTCTCGCTATGTTGCCCAGGTTGGTCTCGAACTCCTGGCCTCAAGCGATCCTCCCGCCTC
AGCCTCTCAAAGTGCTGGGATTACAGGTGTGAGCCACCATGCCTGGCCTGAGTCCAGCTCTTTAATGCCC
GTTCATCTCAGTCCCCTGCCCGCAATCCTGCCTTCTGGCCTCCTCCGTCCCTGATCCCGCCTCTGCCTGC
CCAGGGGCTGCCCCTGGCCGAGTCACTGAAGCGACTGATGTCCCTGTCTCCAGGACGGCCTCCTCTCCTA
CTTTGGGACGCCCACGTGGCAGACCGTGACCATCTTTGTGGCGGGAGTGCTCACCGCCTCACTCACCATC
TGGAAGAAGATGGGCTGAGGCCCCCAGCTGCCTTGGACTGTGTTTTTCCTCCATAAATTATGGCATTTTT
CTGGGAGGGGTGGGGATTGGGGGACATGGGCATTTTTCTTACTTTTGTAATTATTGGGGGGTGTGGGGAA
GAGTGGTCTTGAGGGGGTAATAAACCTCCTTCGGGACACAAGTCGACCTGCAGGCATGCAAGCTGATCCG
GCTGCTAACAAAGCCCGAAAGGAAGCTGAGTTGGCTGCTGCCACCGCTGAGCAATAACTAGCATAACCCC
TTGGGGCGGCCGCTTCGAGCAGACATGATAAGATACATTGATGAGTTTGGACAAACCACAACTAGAATGC
AGTGAAAAAAATGCTTTATTTGTGAAATTTGTGATGCTATTGCTTTATTTGTAACCATTATAAGCTGCAA
TAAACAAGTTAACAACAACAATTGCATTCATTTTATGTTTCAGGTTCAGGGGGAGATGTGGGAGGTTTTT
TTAAGCAAGTAAAACCTCTACAAATGTGGTAAAATCGAATTTTAACAAAATATTAACGCTTACAATTTCC
TGATGCGGTATTTTCTCCTTACGCATCTGTGCGGTATTTCACACCGCATACGCGGATCTGCGCAGCACCA
TGGCCTGAAATAACCTCTGAAAGAGGAACTTGGTTAGGTACCTTCTGAGGCGGAAAGAACCAGCTGTGGA
ATGTGTGTCAGTTAGGGTGTGGAAAGTCCCCAGGCTCCCCAGCAGGCAGAAGTATGCAAAGCATGCATCT
CAATTAGTCAGCAACCAGGTGTGGAAAGTCCCCAGGCTCCCCAGCAGGCAGAAGTATGCAAAGCATGCAT
CTCAATTAGTCAGCAACCATAGTCCCGCCCCTAACTCCGCCCATCCCGCCCCTAACTCCGCCCAGTTCCG
CCCATTCTCCGCCCCATGGCTGACTAATTTTTTTTATTTATGCAGAGGCCGAGGCCGCCTCGGCCTCTGA
GCTATTCCAGAAGTAGTGAGGAGGCTTTTTTGGAGGCCTAGGCTTTTGCAAAAAGCTTGATTCTTCTGAC
ACAACAGTCTCGAACCAAAGGCTGGAGCCACCATGGCTTCCAAGGTGTACGACCCCGAGCAACGCAAACG
CATGATCACTGGGCCTCAGTGGTGGGCTCGCTGCAAGCAAATGAACGTGCTGGACTCCTTCATCAACTAC
TATGATTCCGAGAAGCACGCCGAGAACGCCGTGATTTTTCTGCATGGTAACGCTGCCTCCAGCTACCTGT
GGAGGCACGTCGTGCCTCACATCGAGCCCGTGGCTAGATGCATCATCCCTGATCTGATCGGAATGGGTAA
GTCCGGCAAGAGCGGGAATGGCTCATATCGCCTCCTGGATCACTACAAGTACCTCACCGCTTGGTTCGAG
CTGCTGAACCTTCCAAAGAAAATCATCTTTGTGGGCCACGACTGGGGGGCTTGTCTGGCCTTTCACTACT
CCTACGAGCACCAAGACAAGATCAAGGCCATCGTCCATGCTGAGAGTGTCGTGGACGTGATCGAGTCCTG
GGACGAGTGGCCTGACATCGAGGAGGATATCGCCCTGATCAAGAGCGAAGAGGGCGAGAAAATGGTGCTT
GAGAATAACTTCTTCGTCGAGACCATGCTCCCAAGCAAGATCATGCGGAAACTGGAGCCTGAGGAGTTCG
CTGCCTACCTGGAGCCATTCAAGGAGAAGGGCGAGGTTAGACGGCCTACCCTCTCCTGGCCTCGCGAGAT
CCCTCTCGTTAAGGGAGGCAAGCCCGACGTCGTCCAGATTGTCCGCAACTACAACGCCTACCTTCGGGCC
AGCGACGATCTGCCTAAGATGTTCATCGAGTCCGACCCTGGGTTCTTTTCCAACGCTATTGTCGAGGGAG
CTAAGAAGTTCCCTAACACCGAGTTCGTGAAGGTGAAGGGCCTCCACTTCAGCCAGGAGGACGCTCCAGA
TGAAATGGGTAAGTACATCAAGAGCTTCGTGGAGCGCGTGCTGAAGAACGAGCAGACCGGTGGTGGGAGC
GGAGGTGGCGGATCAGGTGGCGGAGGCTCCGGAGGGATTGAACAAGATGGATTGCACGCAGGTTCTCCGG
CCGCTTGGGTGGAGAGGCTATTCGGCTATGACTGGGCACAACAGACAATCGGCTGCTCTGATGCCGCCGT
GTTCCGGCTGTCAGCGCAGGGGCGCCCGGTTCTTTTTGTCAAGACCGACCTGTCCGGTGCCCTGAATGAA
CTGCAGGACGAGGCAGCGCGGCTATCGTGGCTGGCCACGACGGGCGTTCCTTGCGCAGCTGTGCTCGACG
TTGTCACTGAAGCGGGAAGGGACTGGCTGCTATTGGGCGAAGTGCCGGGGCAGGATCTCCTGTCATCTCA
CCTTGCTCCTGCCGAGAAAGTATCCATCATGGCTGATGCAATGCGGCGGCTGCATACGCTTGATCCGGCT
ACCTGCCCATTCGACCACCAAGCGAAACATCGCATCGAGCGAGCACGTACTCGGATGGAAGCCGGTCTTG
TCGATCAGGATGATCTGGACGAAGAGCATCAGGGGCTCGCGCCAGCCGAACTGTTCGCCAGGCTCAAGGC
GCGCATGCCCGACGGCGAGGATCTCGTCGTGACCCATGGCGATGCCTGCTTGCCGAATATCATGGTGGAA
AATGGCCGCTTTTCTGGATTCATCGACTGTGGCCGGCTGGGTGTGGCGGACCGCTATCAGGACATAGCGT
TGGCTACCCGTGATATTGCTGAAGAGCTTGGCGGCGAATGGGCTGACCGCTTCCTCGTGCTTTACGGTAT
CGCCGCTCCCGATTCGCAGCGCATCGCCTTCTATCGCCTTCTTGACGAGTTCTTCTGAGCGGGACTCTGG
GGTTCGAAATGACCGACCAAGCGACGCCCAACCTGCCATCACGATGGCCGCAATAAAATATCTTTATTTT
CATTACATCTGTGTGTTGGTTTTTTGTGTGAATCGATAGCGATAAGGATCCTCTTTGCGCTTGCGTTTTC
CCTTGTCCAGATAGCCCAGTAGCTGACATTCATCCGGGGTCAGCACCGTTTCTGCGGACTGGCTTTCTAC
GTAATGGTTTCTTAGACGTCAGGTGGCACTTTTCGGGGAAATGTGCGCGGAACCCCTATTTGTTTATTTT
TCTAAATACATTCAAATATGTATCCGCTCATGAGACAATAACCCTGATAAATGCTTCAATAATATTGAAA
AAGGAAGAGTATGAGTATTCAACATTTCCGTGTCGCCCTTATTCCCTTTTTTGCGGCATTTTGCCTTCCT
GTTTTTGCTCACCCAGAAACGCTGGTGAAAGTAAAAGATGCTGAAGATCAGTTGGGTGCACGAGTGGGTT
ACATCGAACTGGATCTCAACAGCGGTAAGATCCTTGAGAGTTTTCGCCCCGAAGAACGTTTTCCAATGAT
GAGCACTTTCAAAGTTCTGCTATGTGGCGCGGTATTATCCCGTATTGACGCCGGGCAAGAGCAACTCGGT
CGCCGCATACACTATTCTCAGAATGACTTGGTTGAGTACTCACCAGTCACAGAAAAGCATCTTACGGATG
GCATGACAGTAAGAGAATTATGCAGTGCTGCCATAACCATGAGTGATAACACTGCGGCCAACTTACTTCT
GACAACTATCGGAGGACCGAAGGAGCTAACCGCTTTTTTGCACAACATGGGGGATCATGTAACTCGCCTT
GATCGTTGGGAACCGGAGCTGAATGAAGCCATACCAAACGACGAGCGTGACACCACGATGCCTGTAGCAA
TGGCAACAACGTTGCGCAAACTATTAACTGGCGAACTACTTACTCTAGCTTCCCGGCAACAATTAATAGA
CTGGATGGAGGCGGATAAAGTTGCAGGACCACTTCTGCGCTCGGCCCTTCCGGCTGGCTGGTTTATTGCT
GATAAATCTGGAGCCGGTGAGCGTGGGTCTCGCGGTATCATTGCAGCACTGGGGCCAGATGGTAAGCCCT
CCCGTATCGTAGTTATCTACACGACGGGGAGTCAGGCAACTATGGATGAACGAAATAGACAGATCGCTGA
GATAGGTGCCTCACTGATTAAGCATTGGTAATTCGAAATGACCGACCAAGCGACGCCCAACCGGTATCAG
CTCACTCAAAGGCGGTAATACGGTTATCCACAGAATCAGGGGATAACGCAGGAAAGAACATGTGAGCAAA
AGGCCAGCAAAAGGCCAGGAACCGTAAAAAGGCCGCGTTGCTGGCGTTTTTCCATAGGCTCCGCCCCCCT
GACGAGCATCACAAAAATCGACGCTCAAGTCAGAGGTGGCGAAACCCGACAGGACTATAAAGATACCAGG
CGTTTCCCCCTGGAAGCTCCCTCGTGCGCTCTCCTGTTCCGACCCTGCCGCTTACCGGATACCTGTCCGC
CTTTCTCCCTTCGGGAAGCGTGGCGCTTTCTCATAGCTCACGCTGTAGGTATCTCAGTTCGGTGTAGGTC
GTTCGCTCCAAGCTGGGCTGTGTGCACGAACCCCCCGTTCAGCCCGACCGCTGCGCCTTATCCGGTAACT
ATCGTCTTGAGTCCAACCCGGTAAGACACGACTTATCGCCACTGGCAGCAGCCACTGGTAACAGGATTAG
CAGAGCGAGGTATGTAGGCGGTGCTACAGAGTTCTTGAAGTGGTGGCCTAACTACGGCTACACTAGAAGG
ACAGTATTTGGTATCTGCGCTCTGCTGAAGCCAGTTACCTTCGGAAAAAGAGTTGGTAGCTCTTGATCCG
GCAAACAAACCACCGCTGGTAGCGGTGGTTTTTTTGTTTGCAAGCAGCAGATTACGCGCAGAAAAAAAGG
ATTTCAAGAAGATCCTTTGATCTTTTCTACGGGGTCTGACGCTCAGTGGAACGAAAACTCACGTTAAGGG
ATTTTGGTCATGAGATTATCAAAAAGGATCTTCACCTAGATCCTTTTATAGTCCGGAAATACAGGAACGC
ACGCTGGATGGCCCTTCGCTGGGATGGTGAAACCATGAAAAATGGCAGCTTCAGTGGATTAAGTGGGGGT
AATGTGGCCTGTACCCTCTGGTTGCATAGGTATTCATACGGTTAAAATTTATCAGGCGCGATTGCGGCAG
TTTTTCGGGTGGTTTGTTGCCATTTTTACCTGTCTGCTGCCGTGATCGCGCTGAACGCGTTTTAGCGGTG
CGTACAATTAAGGGATTATGGTAAATCCACTTACTGTCTGCCCTCGTAGCC
